>Addgene plasmid #163075 | pMOS016E: Entry vector for: roGFP2-Orp1 H2O2 oxidation sensor (cytosolic) | addgene full sequence | sequence record 325107 | Addgene NGS Result
CTTTCCTGCGTTATCCCCTGATTCTGTGGATAACCGTATTACCGCCTTTGAGTGAGCTGATACCGCTCGC
CGCAGCCGAACGACCGAGCGCAGCGAGTCAGTGAGCGAGGAAGCGGAAGAGCGCCCAATACGCAAACCGC
CTCTCCCCGCGCGTTGGCCGATTCATTAATGCAGCTGGCACGACAGGTTTCCCGACTGGAAAGCGGGCAG
TGAGCGCAACGCAATTAATACGCGTACCGCTAGCCAGGAAGAGTTTGTAGAAACGCAAAAAGGCCATCCG
TCAGGATGGCCTTCTGCTTAGTTTGATGCCTGGCAGTTTATGGCGGGCGTCCTGCCCGCCACCCTCCGGG
CCGTTGCTTCACAACGTTCAAATCCGCTCCCGGCGGATTTGTCCTACTCAGGAGAGCGTTCACCGACAAA
CAACAGATAAAACGAAAGGCCCAGTCTTCCGACTGAGCCTTTCGTTTTATTTGATGCCTGGCAGTTCCCT
ACTCTCGCGTTAACGCTAGCATGGATGTTTTCCCAGTCACGACGTTGTAAAACGACGGCCAGTCTTAAGC
TCGGGCCCCAAATAATGATTTTATTTTGACTGATAGTGACCTGTTCGTTGCAACAAATTGATGAGCAATG
CTTTTTTATAATGCCAACTTTGTACAAAAAAGCAGGCTTTAAAGGAACCAATTCAGTCGACTGGATCTGC
GGCCGCATGGTGAGCAAGGGCGAGGAGCTGTTCACCGGGGTGGTGCCCATCCTGGTCGAGCTGGACGGCG
ACGTAAACGGCCACAAGTTCAGCGTGTCCGGCGAGGGCGAGGGCGATGCCACCTACGGCAAGCTGACCCT
GAAGTTCATCTCCACCACCGGCAAGCTGCCCGTGCCCTGGCCCACCCTCGTGACCACCCTGACCTACGGC
GTGCAGTGCTTCAGCCGCTACCCCGACCACATGAAGCAGCACGACTTCTTCAAGTCCGCCATGCCCGAAG
GCTACGTCCAGGAGCGCACCATCTTCTTCAAGGACGACGGCAACTACAAGACCCGCGCCGAGGTGAAGTT
CGAGGGCGACACCCTGGTGAACCGCATCGAGCTGAAGGGCATCGACTTCAAGGAGGACGGCAACATCCTG
GGGCACAAGCTGGAGTACAACTACAACTGCCACAACGTCTATATCATGGCCGACAAGCAGAAGAACGGCA
TCAAGGTGAACTTCAAGATCCGCCACAACATCGAGGACGGCAGCGTGCAGCTCGCCGACCACTACCAGCA
GAACACCCCCATCGGCGACGGCCCCGTGCTGCTGCCCGACAACCACTACCTGAGCACCTGCTCCGCCCTG
AGCAAAGACCCCAACGAGAAGCGCGATCACATGGTCCTGCTGGAGTTCGTGACCGCCGCCGGGATCACTC
TCGGCATGGACGAGCTGTACAAGACTAGTGGTGGTTCAGGTGGTGGTGGTTCAGGTGGTGGTGGTTCAGG
TGGAGGAGGATCAGGAGGAGGAGGATCAGGAGGAGGAGGATCAGGAGGAGAATTCGATATCTCAGAATTC
TATAAGCTAGCACCTGTTGACAAGAAAGGCCAACCATTCCCCTTCGACCAATTAAAGGGAAAAGTGGTGC
TTATCGTTAATGTTGCCTCCAAATGTGGATTCACTCCTCAATACAAAGAACTAGAGGCCTTGTACAAACG
TTATAAGGACGAAGGATTTACCATCATCGGGTTCCCATGCAACCAGTTTGGCCACCAAGAACCTGGCTCT
GATGAAGAAATTGCCCAGTTCTGCCAACTGAACTATGGCGTGACTTTCCCCATTATGAAAAAAATTGACG
TTAATGGTGGCAATGAGGACCCTGTTTACAAGTTTTTGAAGAGCCAAAAATCCGGTATGTTGGGCTTGAG
AGGTATCAAATGGAATTTTGAAAAATTCTTAGTCGATAAAAAGGGTAAAGTGTACGAAAGATACTCTTCA
CTAACCAAACCTTCTTCGTTGTCCGAAACCATCGAAGAACTTTTGAAAGAGGTGGAATAGTCTAGACCCA
GCTTTCTTGTACAAAGTTGGCATTATAAGAAAGCATTGCTTATCAATTTGTTGCAACGAACAGGTCACTA
TCAGTCAAAATAAAATCATTATTTGCCATCCAGCTGATATCCCCTATAGTGAGTCGTATTACATGGTCAT
AGCTGTTTCCTGGCAGCTCTGGCCCGTGTCTCAAAATCTCTGATGTTACATTGCACAAGATAAAAATATA
TCATCATGAACAATAAAACTGTCTGCTTACATAAACAGTAATACAAGGGGTGTTATGAGCCATATTCAAC
GGGAAACGTCGAGGCCGCGATTAAATTCCAACATGGATGCTGATTTATATGGGTATAAATGGGCTCGCGA
TAATGTCGGGCAATCAGGTGCGACAATCTATCGCTTGTATGGGAAGCCCGATGCGCCAGAGTTGTTTCTG
AAACATGGCAAAGGTAGCGTTGCCAATGATGTTACAGATGAGATGGTCAGACTAAACTGGCTGACGGAAT
TTATGCCTCTTCCGACCATCAAGCATTTTATCCGTACTCCTGATGATGCATGGTTACTCACCACTGCGAT
CCCCGGAAAAACAGCATTCCAGGTATTAGAAGAATATCCTGATTCAGGTGAAAATATTGTTGATGCGCTG
GCAGTGTTCCTGCGCCGGTTGCATTCGATTCCTGTTTGTAATTGTCCTTTTAACAGCGATCGCGTATTTC
GTCTCGCTCAGGCGCAATCACGAATGAATAACGGTTTGGTTGATGCGAGTGATTTTGATGACGAGCGTAA
TGGCTGGCCTGTTGAACAAGTCTGGAAAGAAATGCATAAACTTTTGCCATTCTCACCGGATTCAGTCGTC
ACTCATGGTGATTTCTCACTTGATAACCTTATTTTTGACGAGGGGAAATTAATAGGTTGTATTGATGTTG
GACGAGTCGGAATCGCAGACCGATACCAGGATCTTGCCATCCTATGGAACTGCCTCGGTGAGTTTTCTCC
TTCATTACAGAAACGGCTTTTTCAAAAATATGGTATTGATAATCCTGATATGAATAAATTGCAGTTTCAT
TTGATGCTCGATGAGTTTTTCTAATCAGAATTGGTTAATTGGTTGTAACACTGGCAGAGCATTACGCTGA
CTTGACGGGACGGCGCAAGCTCATGACCAAAATCCCTTAACGTGAGTTACGCGTCGTTCCACTGAGCGTC
AGACCCCGTAGAAAAGATCAAAGGATCTTCTTGAGATCCTTTTTTTCTGCGCGTAATCTGCTGCTTGCAA
ACAAAAAAACCACCGCTACCAGCGGTGGTTTGTTTGCCGGATCAAGAGCTACCAACTCTTTTTCCGAAGG
TAACTGGCTTCAGCAGAGCGCAGATACCAAATACTGTTCTTCTAGTGTAGCCGTAGTTAGGCCACCACTT
CAAGAACTCTGTAGCACCGCCTACATACCTCGCTCTGCTAATCCTGTTACCAGTGGCTGCTGCCAGTGGC
GATAAGTCGTGTCTTACCGGGTTGGACTCAAGACGATAGTTACCGGATAAGGCGCAGCGGTCGGGCTGAA
CGGGGGGTTCGTGCACACAGCCCAGCTTGGAGCGAACGACCTACACCGAACTGAGATACCTACAGCGTGA
GCTATGAGAAAGCGCCACGCTTCCCGAAGGGAGAAAGGCGGACAGGTATCCGGTAAGCGGCAGGGTCGGA
ACAGGAGAGCGCACGAGGGAGCTTCCAGGGGGAAACGCCTGGTATCTTTATAGTCCTGTCGGGTTTCGCC
ACCTCTGACTTGAGCGTCGATTTTTGTGATGCTCGTCAGGGGGGCGGAGCCTATGGAAAAACGCCAGCAA
CGCGGCCTTTTTACGGTTCCTGGCCTTTTGCTGGCCTTTTGCTCACATGTT
Features (pLannotate 1.2.2; 11 found; start..end, strand, type, name):
    121..213     +  CDS            lacI (fragment): lac repressor; lacI; The lac repressor binds to the lac operator to inhibit transcription in E. coli. This inhibition can be relieved by adding lactose or isopropyl-β-D-thiogalactopyranoside (IPTG).
    268..295     -  terminator     rrnB T2 terminator: transcription terminator T2 from the E. coli rrnB gene
    427..470     +  terminator     rrnB T1 terminator: Escherichia coli rrnB; transcription terminator T1 from the E. coli rrnB gene
    517..553     -  CDS            lacZα (fragment): LacZα fragment of β-galactosidase; lacZ fragment
    569..668     +  protein_bind   attL1: mutant version of attL; recombination site for the Gateway® LR reaction LR Clonase™
    707..1423    +  CDS            EGFP: the original enhanced GFP (Yang et al., 1996) mammalian codon-optimized
   1529..2017    +  CDS            HYR1: GPX3_YEAST - Also known as GPX3 From Saccharomyces cerevisiae (strain ATCC 204508 / S288c) (Baker's yeast).
   2026..2125    -  protein_bind   attL2: mutant version of attL; recombination site for the Gateway® LR reaction LR Clonase™
   2143..2161    -  promoter       T7 promoter: promoter for bacteriophage T7 RNA polymerase
   2295..3104    +  CDS            KanR: aminoglycoside phosphotransferase; aph(3')-Ia; confers resistance to kanamycin in bacteria or G418 (Geneticin®) in eukaryotes
   3251..3839    +  rep_origin     ori: high-copy-number ColE1/pMB1/pBR322/pUC origin of replication
