[The description below was written by a language model from this plasmid's Addgene catalogue record and pLannotate feature annotations shown in this document.]
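Description:
pMOS016E is a Gateway entry clone built on a pENTR backbone, carrying the genetically encoded hydrogen peroxide sensor roGFP2-Orp1 in a form intended for cytosolic expression. The sequenced plasmid is about 3.9 kb and is maintained in E. coli at high copy from a ColE1/pUC-type origin under kanamycin selection (aph(3')-Ia). As is typical for entry vectors, rrnB T1 and T2 terminators lie upstream of the cloning region to insulate the insert from read-through transcription. Short lacI and lacZα fragments and a T7 promoter just outside attL2 are backbone remnants. No promoter for expression in eukaryotic cells is annotated, consistent with this being a shuttle intermediate rather than an expression plasmid.

The roughly 1.3 kb synthetic insert, cloned between NotI and XbaI sites, sits between attL1 and attL2, so an LR Clonase reaction can move it directionally into any attR-containing destination vector that supplies the promoter and delivery context. The annotation tool labels the first coding segment as EGFP, which here corresponds to the redox-sensitive GFP variant roGFP2. After an unannotated gap of about 100 bp, presumably a linker, comes the yeast HYR1/GPX3 coding sequence, which encodes the thiol peroxidase Orp1. In this fusion, Orp1 reacts with H2O2 and relays the oxidation to the engineered cysteines of roGFP2, shifting its excitation spectrum and giving a ratiometric fluorescence readout of peroxide levels. The sensor portion derives from a previously characterized reporter. This entry clone belongs to a collection assembled for multiplexed optical recording of cellular physiology using arrays of cells that express different sensors.
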