Addgene plasmid #163075: pMOS016E: Entry vector for: roGFP2-Orp1 H2O2 oxidation sensor (cytosolic)
Purpose: Entry vector for: roGFP2-Orp1 H2O2 oxidation sensor (cytosolic)
Depositing lab: Adam Cohen. Depositing organization: Harvard University. Publication: Multiplexed Optical Sensors in Arrayed Islands of Cells for multimodal recordings of cellular physiology. Werley CA, Boccardo S, Rigamonti A, Hansson EM, Cohen AE. Nat Commun. 2020 Aug 4;11(1):3881. doi: 10.1038/s41467-020-17607-5. PubMed 32753572.
Backbone
  Vector backbone: pENTR
  Backbone size w/o insert (bp): 2586
  Vector type: Gateway entry vector
Growth in bacteria
  Bacterial resistance: Kanamycin, 50 μg/mL
  Growth temperature: 37°C
  Growth strain: DH5alpha
  Copy number: High Copy
Gene/Insert
  Gene/Insert name: roGFP2-Orp1
  Species: Synthetic
  Insert size (bp): 1314
  Cloning method: Restriction Enzyme; 5′ cloning site NotI (unknown if destroyed); 3′ cloning site Xbal (unknown if destroyed)
  Sequencing primers: 5′ M13F(-21); 3′ M13R
Resource information
  A portion of this plasmid was derived from a plasmid made by: Tobias Dick
Terms and licenses: Academic/Nonprofit Terms; Industry Terms: Not Available to Industry
Depositor comments: Please see PMID: 19755417 for original reporter gene characterization.
How to cite: pMOS016E: Entry vector for: roGFP2-Orp1 H2O2 oxidation sensor (cytosolic) was a gift from Adam Cohen (Addgene plasmid # 163075 ; http://n2t.net/addgene:163075 ; RRID:Addgene_163075)
