>Addgene plasmid #163075 | pMOS016E: Entry vector for: roGFP2-Orp1 H2O2 oxidation sensor (cytosolic) | depositor partial sequence | sequence record 315886 | roGFP2-Orp1
ATGGTGAGCAAGGGCGAGGAGCTGTTCACCGGGGTGGTGCCCATCCTGGTCGAGCTGGACGGCGACGTAA
ACGGCCACAAGTTCAGCGTGTCCGGCGAGGGCGAGGGCGATGCCACCTACGGCAAGCTGACCCTGAAGTT
CATCTCCACCACCGGCAAGCTGCCCGTGCCCTGGCCCACCCTCGTGACCACCCTGACCTACGGCGTGCAG
TGCTTCAGCCGCTACCCCGACCACATGAAGCAGCACGACTTCTTCAAGTCCGCCATGCCCGAAGGCTACG
TCCAGGAGCGCACCATCTTCTTCAAGGACGACGGCAACTACAAGACCCGCGCCGAGGTGAAGTTCGAGGG
CGACACCCTGGTGAACCGCATCGAGCTGAAGGGCATCGACTTCAAGGAGGACGGCAACATCCTGGGGCAC
AAGCTGGAGTACAACTACAACTGCCACAACGTCTATATCATGGCCGACAAGCAGAAGAACGGCATCAAGG
TGAACTTCAAGATCCGCCACAACATCGAGGACGGCAGCGTGCAGCTCGCCGACCACTACCAGCAGAACAC
CCCCATCGGCGACGGCCCCGTGCTGCTGCCCGACAACCACTACCTGAGCACCTGCTCCGCCCTGAGCAAA
GACCCCAACGAGAAGCGCGATCACATGGTCCTGCTGGAGTTCGTGACCGCCGCCGGGATCACTCTCGGCA
TGGACGAGCTGTACAAGACTAGTGGTGGTTCAGGTGGTGGTGGTTCAGGTGGTGGTGGTTCAGGTGGAGG
AGGATCAGGAGGAGGAGGATCAGGAGGAGGAGGATCAGGAGGAGAATTCGATATCTCAGAATTCTATAAG
CTAGCACCTGTTGACAAGAAAGGCCAACCATTCCCCTTCGACCAATTAAAGGGAAAAGTGGTGCTTATCG
TTAATGTTGCCTCCAAATGTGGATTCACTCCTCAATACAAAGAACTAGAGGCCTTGTACAAACGTTATAA
GGACGAAGGATTTACCATCATCGGGTTCCCATGCAACCAGTTTGGCCACCAAGAACCTGGCTCTGATGAA
GAAATTGCCCAGTTCTGCCAACTGAACTATGGCGTGACTTTCCCCATTATGAAAAAAATTGACGTTAATG
GTGGCAATGAGGACCCTGTTTACAAGTTTTTGAAGAGCCAAAAATCCGGTATGTTGGGCTTGAGAGGTAT
CAAATGGAATTTTGAAAAATTCTTAGTCGATAAAAAGGGTAAAGTGTACGAAAGATACTCTTCACTAACC
AAACCTTCTTCGTTGTCCGAAACCATCGAAGAACTTTTGAAAGAGGTGGAATAG
